>Addgene plasmid #193824 | pCDNA5/FRT-ChemoB-NAD | addgene full sequence | sequence record 381951 | Addgene NGS Result
GACGGATCGGGAGATCTCCCGATCCCCTATGGTGCACTCTCAGTACAATCTGCTCTGATGCCGCATAGTT
AAGCCAGTATCTGCTCCCTGCTTGTGTGTTGGAGGTCGCTGAGTAGTGCGCGAGCAAAATTTAAGCTACA
ACAAGGCAAGGCTTGACCGACAATTGCATGAAGAATCTGCTTAGGGTTAGGCGTTTTGCGCTGCTTCGCG
ATGTACGGGCCAGATATACGCGTTGACATTGATTATTGACTAGTTATTAATAGTAATCAATTACGGGGTC
ATTAGTTCATAGCCCATATATGGAGTTCCGCGTTACATAACTTACGGTAAATGGCCCGCCTGGCTGACCG
CCCAACGACCCCCGCCCATTGACGTCAATAATGACGTATGTTCCCATAGTAACGCCAATAGGGACTTTCC
ATTGACGTCAATGGGTGGAGTATTTACGGTAAACTGCCCACTTGGCAGTACATCAAGTGTATCATATGCC
AAGTACGCCCCCTATTGACGTCAATGACGGTAAATGGCCCGCCTGGCATTATGCCCAGTACATGACCTTA
TGGGACTTTCCTACTTGGCAGTACATCTACGTATTAGTCATCGCTATTACCATGGTGATGCGGTTTTGGC
AGTACATCAATGGGCGTGGATAGCGGTTTGACTCACGGGGATTTCCAAGTCTCCACCCCATTGACGTCAA
TGGGAGTTTGTTTTGGCACCAAAATCAACGGGACTTTCCAAAATGTCGTAACAACTCCGACCCATTGACG
CAAATGGGCGGTAGGCGTGTACGGTGGGAGGTCTATATAAGCAGAGCTCTCTGGCTAACTAGAGAACCCA
CTGCTTACTGGCTTATCGAAATTAATACGACTCACTATAGGGAGACCCAAGCTGGCTAGCGTTTAAACTT
ACCACCATGGTGAGCAAGGGCGAGGAGCTGTTCACCGGGGTGGTGCCCATCCTGGTCGAGCTGGACGGCG
ACGTAAACGGCCACAAGTTCAGCGTGAGGGGCGAGGGCGAGGGCGATGCCACCTACGGCAAGCTGACCCT
GAAGTTCATCTGCACCACCGGCAAGCTGCCCGTGCCCTGGCCCACCCTCGTGACCACCCTGAGCCACGGC
GTGCAGTGCTTCGCCCGCTACCCCGACCACATGAAGCAGCACGACTTCTTCAAGTCCGCCATGCCCGAAG
GCTACGTCCAGGAGCGCACCATCTTCTTCAAGGACGACGGCACCTACAAGACCCGCGCCGAGGTGAAGTT
CGAGGGCGACACCCTAGTGAACCGCATCGAGCTGAAGGGCGTCGACTTCAAGGAGGACGGCAACATCCTG
GGGCACAAGCTGGAGTACAACTTCAACAGCCACAACATCTATATCATGGCCGTCAAGCAGAAGAACGGCA
TCAAGGTGAACTTCAAGATCCGACACAACGTGGAGGACGGCAGCGTGCAGCTCGCCGACCACTACCAGCA
GAACACCCCCATCGGCGACGGCCCCGTGCTGCTGCCCGACAGCCACTACCTGAGCACCCAGTCCAAACTG
AGCAAAGACCCCAACGAGAAGCGCGATCACATGGTCCTGCTGGAGTTCCGCCGCGCCGCCGGGATCACTG
GTGGCACCATGACACTGGAAGAAGCTCGTAAACGTGTAAACGAACTTCGTGATCTGATCCGTTATCACAA
TTACCGGTACTACGTGTTGGCCGACCCCGAGATTAGCGATGCAGAGTACGATCGTCTGCTGCGCGAACTG
AAGGAGTTGGAGGAACGTTTTCCTGAGCTCAAATCGCCGGATTCACCGACATTACAAGTGGGCGCACGGC
CGCTGGAAGCCACGTTCCGTCCCGTGCGCCATCCGACACGCATGTACAGTCTGGATAACGCATTCAACTT
GGATGAACTGAAAGCCTTTGAGGAACGTATCGAACGCGCGCTCGGGCGCAAAGGTCCGTTCGCCTATACA
GTTGAACATCTAGTGGATGGCCTGAGCGTCAACTTATATTACGAAGAAGGAGTGTTGGTTTACGGCGCAA
CGCGTGGCGACGGTGAAGTGGGTGAGGAAGTTACTCAAAATTTACTCACCATCCCGACTATTCCACGCCG
TCTGAAAGGTGTCCCGGAACGCCTCGAGGTGCGTGGCGAAGTGTACATGCCGATTGAGGCGTTTCTGCGC
CTGAATGAAGAACTGGAGGAACGTGGCGAGCGCATTTTTAAAAATCCGCGTAACGCTGCAGCAGGCAGCT
TGCGCCAGAAAGATCCGCGCATTACGGCTAAGCGTGGTTTGCGCGCAACCTTCTGGGCGTTAGGTCTGGG
TCTCGAAGAGGTGGAGCGTGAAGGAGTAGCGACTCAATTTGCGTTGCTGCATTGGCTCAAAGAGAAAGGG
TTCCCGGTCGAACACGGATATGCACGTGCCGTTGGGGCGGAAGGCGTGGAGGCGGTTTATCAGGACTGGC
TGAAAAAACGCCGTGCGCTGCCGTTTGAGGCGAATGGAGTTGCGGTCAAACTGGATGAACTTGCCCTGTG
GCGTGAACTGGGATACACCGCGCGTGCACCGCGTTTTGCCATTGCGTACAAGTTCCCTTCTGGCGGTATC
GGTACTGGCTTTCCATTCGACCCCCATTATGTGGAAGTCCTGGGCGAGCGCATGCACTACGTCGATGTTG
GTCCGCGCGATGGCACCCCTGTGCTGTTCCTGCACGGTAACCCGACCTCCTCCTACGTGTGGCGCAACAT
CATCCCGCATGTTGCACCGACCCATCGCTGCATTGCTCCAGACCTGATCGGTATGGGCAAATCCGACAAA
CCAGACCTGGGTTATTTCTTCGACGACCACGTCCGCTTCATGGATGCCTTCATCGAAGCCCTGGGTCTGG
AAGAGGTCGTCCTGGTCATTCACGACTGGGGCTCCGCTCTGGGTTTCCACTGGGCCAAGCGCAATCCAGA
GCGCGTCAAAGGTATTGCATTTATGGAGTTCATCCGCCCTATCCCGACCTGGGACGAATGGCCAGAATTT
GCCCGCGAGACCTTCCAGGCCTTCCGCACCACCGACGTCGGCCGCAAGCTGATCATCGATCAGAACGTTT
TTATCGAGGGTACGCTGCCGATGGGTGTCGTCCGCCCGCTGACTGAAGTCGAGATGGACCATTACCGCGA
GCCGTTCCTGAATCCTGTTGACCGCGAGCCACTGTGGCGCTTCCCAAACGAGCTGCCAATCGCCGGTGAG
CCAGCGAACATCGTCGCGCTGGTCGAAGAATACATGGACTGGCTGCACCAGTCCCCTGTCCCGAAGCTGC
TGTTCTGGGGCACCCCAGGCGTTCTGATCCCACCGGCCGAAGCCGCTCGCCTGGCCAAAAGCCTGCCTAA
CTGCAAGGCTGTGGACATCGGCCCGGGTGAAAATCTGCTGCAAGAAGACAACCCGGACCTGATCGGCAGC
GAGATCGCGCGCTGGCTGTCTACTCTGGAGATTTCCGGTTAGTCTAGAGGGCCCGTTTAAACCCGCTGAT
CAGCCTCGACTGTGCCTTCTAGTTGCCAGCCATCTGTTGTTTGCCCCTCCCCCGTGCCTTCCTTGACCCT
GGAAGGTGCCACTCCCACTGTCCTTTCCTAATAAAATGAGGAAATTGCATCGCATTGTCTGAGTAGGTGT
CATTCTATTCTGGGGGGTGGGGTGGGGCAGGACAGCAAGGGGGAGGATTGGGAAGACAATAGCAGGCATG
CTGGGGATGCGGTGGGCTCTATGGCTTCTGAGGCGGAAAGAACCAGCTGGGGCTCTAGGGGGTATCCCC
[124 nt withheld, positions 3780-3903]
C
[91 nt withheld, positions 3905-3995]
AGGGTGATGGTTCACGTACCTAGAAGTTCCTATTCCGAAGTTCCTATTCTCTAGAAAGTATAGGAACTTC
CTTGGCCAAAAAGCCTGAACTCACCGCGACGTCTGTCGAGAAGTTTCTGATCGAAAAGTTCGACAGCGTC
TCCGACCTGATGCAGCTCTCGGAGGGCGAAGAATCTCGTGCTTTCAGCTTCGATGTAGGAGGGCGTGGAT
ATGTCCTGCGGGTAAATAGCTGCGCCAATGGTTTCTACAAAGATCGTTATGTTTATCGGCACTTTGCATC
GGCCGCGCTCCCGATTCCGGAAGTGCTTGACATTGGGGAATTCAGCGAGAGCCTGACCTATTGCATCTCC
CGCCGTGCACAGGGTGTCACGTTGCAAGACCTGCCTGAAACCGAACTGCCCGCTGTTCTGCAGCCGGTCG
CGGAGGCCATGGATGCGATCGCTGCGGCCGATCTTAGCCAGACGAGCGGGTTCGGCCCATTCGGACCGCA
AGGAATCGGTCAATACACTACATGGCGTGATTTCATATGCGCGATTGCTGATCCCCATGTGTATCACTGG
CAAACTGTGATGGACGACACCGTCAGTGCGTCCGTCGCGCAGGCTCTCGATGAGCTGATGCTTTGGGCCG
AGGACTGCCCCGAAGTCCGGCACCTCGTGCACGCGGATTTCGGCTCCAACAATGTCCTGACGGACAATGG
CCGCATAACAGCGGTCATTGACTGGAGCGAGGCGATGTTCGGGGATTCCCAATACGAGGTCGCCAACATC
TTCTTCTGGAGGCCGTGGTTGGCTTGTATGGAGCAGCAGACGCGCTACTTCGAGCGGAGGCATCCGGAGC
TTGCAGGATCGCCGCGGCTCCGGGCGTATATGCTCCGCATTGGTCTTGACCAACTCTATCAGAGCTTGGT
TGACGGCAATTTCGATGATGCAGCTTGGGCGCAGGGTCGATGCGACGCAATCGTCCGATCCGGAGCCGGG
ACTGTCGGGCGTACACAAATCGCCCGCAGAAGCGCGGCCGTCTGGACCGATGGCTGTGTAGAAGTACTCG
CCGATAGTGGAAACCGACGCCCCAGCACTCGTCCGAGGGCAAAGGAATAGCACGTACTACGAGATTTCGA
TTCCACCGCCGCCTTCTATGAAAGGTTGGGCTTCGGAATCGTTTTCCGGGACGCCGGCTGGATGATCCTC
CAGCGCGGGGATCTCATGCTGGAGTTCTTCGCCCACCCCAACTTGTTTATTGCAGCTTATAATGGTTACA
AATAAAGCAATAGCATCACAAATTTCACAAATAAAGCATTTTTTTCACTGCATTCTAGTTGTGGTTTGTC
CAAACTCATCAATGTATCTTATCATGTCTGTATACCGTCGACCTCTAGCTAGAGCTTGGCGTAATCATGG
TCATAGCTGTTTCCTGTGTGAAATTGTTATCCGCTCACAATTCCACACAACATACGAGCCGGAAGCATAA
AGTGTAAAGCCTGGGGTGCCTAATGAGTGAGCTAACTCACATTAATTGCGTTGCGCTCACTGCCCGCTTT
CCAGTCGGGAAACCTGTCGTGCCAGCTGCATTAATGAATCGGCCAACGCGCGGGGAGAGGCGGTTTGCGT
ATTGGGCGCTCTTCCGCTTCCTCGCTCACTGACTCGCTGCGCTCGGTCGTTCGGCTGCGGCGAGCGGTAT
CAGCTCACTCAAAGGCGGTAATACGGTTATCCACAGAATCAGGGGATAACGCAGGAAAGAACATGTGAGC
AAAAGGCCAGCAAAAGGCCAGGAACCGTAAAAAGGCCGCGTTGCTGGCGTTTTTCCATAGGCTCCGCCCC
CCTGACGAGCATCACAAAAATCGACGCTCAAGTCAGAGGTGGCGAAACCCGACAGGACTATAAAGATACC
AGGCGTTTCCCCCTGGAAGCTCCCTCGTGCGCTCTCCTGTTCCGACCCTGCCGCTTACCGGATACCTGTC
CGCCTTTCTCCCTTCGGGAAGCGTGGCGCTTTCTCATAGCTCACGCTGTAGGTATCTCAGTTCGGTGTAG
GTCGTTCGCTCCAAGCTGGGCTGTGTGCACGAACCCCCCGTTCAGCCCGACCGCTGCGCCTTATCCGGTA
ACTATCGTCTTGAGTCCAACCCGGTAAGACACGACTTATCGCCACTGGCAGCAGCCACTGGTAACAGGAT
TAGCAGAGCGAGGTATGTAGGCGGTGCTACAGAGTTCTTGAAGTGGTGGCCTAACTACGGCTACACTAGA
AGAACAGTATTTGGTATCTGCGCTCTGCTGAAGCCAGTTACCTTCGGAAAAAGAGTTGGTAGCTCTTGAT
CCGGCAAACAAACCACCGCTGGTAGCGGTGGTTTTTTTGTTTGCAAGCAGCAGATTACGCGCAGAAAAAA
AGGATCTCAAGAAGATCCTTTGATCTTTTCTACGGGGTCTGACGCTCAGTGGAACGAAAACTCACGTTAA
GGGATTTTGGTCATGAGATTATCAAAAAGGATCTTCACCTAGATCCTTTTAAATTAAAAATGAAGTTTTA
AATCAATCTAAAGTATATATGAGTAAACTTGGTCTGACAGTTACCAATGCTTAATCAGTGAGGCACCTAT
CTCAGCGATCTGTCTATTTCGTTCATCCATAGTTGCCTGACTCCCCGTCGTGTAGATAACTACGATACGG
GAGGGCTTACCATCTGGCCCCAGTGCTGCAATGATACCGCGAGACCCACGCTCACCGGCTCCAGATTTAT
CAGCAATAAACCAGCCAGCCGGAAGGGCCGAGCGCAGAAGTGGTCCTGCAACTTTATCCGCCTCCATCCA
GTCTATTAATTGTTGCCGGGAAGCTAGAGTAAGTAGTTCGCCAGTTAATAGTTTGCGCAACGTTGTTGCC
ATTGCTACAGGCATCGTGGTGTCACGCTCGTCGTTTGGTATGGCTTCATTCAGCTCCGGTTCCCAACGAT
CAAGGCGAGTTACATGATCCCCCATGTTGTGCAAAAAAGCGGTTAGCTCCTTCGGTCCTCCGATCGTTGT
CAGAAGTAAGTTGGCCGCAGTGTTATCACTCATGGTTATGGCAGCACTGCATAATTCTCTTACTGTCATG
CCATCCGTAAGATGCTTTTCTGTGACTGGTGAGTACTCAACCAAGTCATTCTGAGAATAGTGTATGCGGC
GACCGAGTTGCTCTTGCCCGGCGTCAATACGGGATAATACCGCGCCACATAGCAGAACTTTAAAAGTGCT
CATCATTGGAAAACGTTCTTCGGGGCGAAAACTCTCAAGGATCTTACCGCTGTTGAGATCCAGTTCGATG
TAACCCACTCGTGCACCCAACTGATCTTCAGCATCTTTTACTTTCACCAGCGTTTCTGGGTGAGCAAAAA
CAGGAAGGCAAAATGCCGCAAAAAAGGGAATAAGGGCGACACGGAAATGTTGAATACTCATACTCTTCCT
TTTTCAATATTATTGAAGCATTTATCAGGGTTATTGTCTCATGAGCGGATACATATTTGAATGTATTTAG
AAAAATAAACAAATAGGGGTTCCGCGCACATTTCCCCGAAAAGTGCCACCTGACGTC
Features (pLannotate 1.2.2; 23 found; start..end, strand, type, name):
     28..80      -  misc_feature   bom (fragment): basis of mobility region from pBR322
    235..614     +  enhancer       CMV enhancer: human cytomegalovirus immediate early enhancer
    687..704     -  promoter       CMV promoter (fragment): human cytomegalovirus (CMV) immediate early promoter
    767..818     +  promoter       CMVd2 promoter: truncated human cytomegalovirus (CMV) immediate early promoter that yields moderately reduced expression relative to the full-length promoter
    814..847     +  LTR            5' LTR (truncated) (fragment): truncated 5' long terminal repeat (LTR) from HIV-1
    863..881     +  promoter       T7 promoter: promoter for bacteriophage T7 RNA polymerase
    917..1615    +  CDS            EBFP2: EBFP2 is a basic (constitutively fluorescent) blue fluorescent protein published in 2007, derived from Aequorea victoria. It is reported to be a rapidly-maturing monomer with moderate acid sensitivity.
   1619..2581    +  CDS            ligA (fragment): DNLJ_THET8 - Also known as lig, ligT. Experimental evidence at protein level: Swiss-Prot protein existence level 1. DNA ligase that catalyzes the formation of phosphodiester linkages between 5'-phosphoryl and 3'-hydroxyl groups in double- stranded DNA using NAD as a coenzyme and as the energy source for the reaction. It is essential for DNA replication and repair of damaged DNA. From Thermus thermophilus (strain ATCC 27634 / DSM 579 / HB8).
   2588..3468    +  CDS            HaloTag® (fragment): modified bacterial dehalogenase that forms covalent bonds with chloroalkane derivatives
   3510..3734    +  polyA_signal   bGH poly(A) signal: bovine growth hormone polyadenylation signal
   3738..3759    +  promoter       SV40 promoter (fragment): SV40 enhancer and early promoter
   3780..4013    +  rep_origin     f1 ori (fragment) (sequence partly withheld): f1 bacteriophage origin of replication; arrow indicates direction of (+) strand synthesis
   4018..4065    +  protein_bind   FRT: FLP-mediated recombination occurs in the 8-bp core sequence TCTAGAAA (Turan and Bode, 2011). FLP recombinase from the Saccharomyces cerevisiae 2μ plasmid
   4073..5095    +  CDS            HygR: aminoglycoside phosphotransferase from E. coli; aph(4)-Ia; confers resistance to hygromycin
   5105..5230    +  CDS            ble (fragment): BLE_KLEPN - Experimental evidence at protein level: Swiss-Prot protein existence level 1. Binding protein with a strong affinity to the bleomycin family of antibiotics. Binds to CL990; an antimitotic-antibiotic compound. From Klebsiella pneumoniae.
   5225..5346    +  polyA_signal   SV40 poly(A) signal: SV40 polyadenylation signal
   5419..5435    -  protein_bind   lac operator: The lac repressor binds to the lac operator to inhibit transcription in E. coli. This inhibition can be relieved by adding lactose or isopropyl-β-D-thiogalactopyranoside (IPTG). lac repressor encoded by lacI
   5443..5473    -  promoter       lac promoter: promoter for the E. coli lac operon
   5488..5509    -  protein_bind   CAP binding site: CAP binding activates transcription in the presence of cAMP. E. coli catabolite activator protein
   5522..5614    -  CDS            lacI (fragment): lac repressor; lacI; The lac repressor binds to the lac operator to inhibit transcription in E. coli. This inhibition can be relieved by adding lactose or isopropyl-β-D-thiogalactopyranoside (IPTG).
   5797..6385    -  rep_origin     ori: high-copy-number ColE1/pMB1/pBR322/pUC origin of replication
   6556..7416    -  CDS            AmpR: β-lactamase; bla; confers resistance to ampicillin, carbenicillin, and related antibiotics
   7417..7521    -  promoter       AmpR promoter: bla
