[The description below was written by a language model from this plasmid's Addgene catalogue record and pLannotate feature annotations shown in this document.]
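Description:
pCDNA5/FRT-ChemoB-NAD is a mammalian expression plasmid built on the pcDNA5/FRT backbone, with a sequenced length of about 7.5 kb. It is propagated in E. coli at high copy from a ColE1/pUC-type origin under ampicillin selection (AmpR with its bla promoter), and a partial f1 origin is also annotated. For mammalian cells the backbone carries a hygromycin resistance gene placed directly downstream of an FRT site and followed by an SV40 polyadenylation signal. In this vector family that arrangement is designed for FLP recombinase-mediated integration into a genomic FRT landing site, where insertion allows the hygromycin gene to be expressed, giving isogenic stable lines. The plasmid can equally be used for transient transfection.

The payload is a synthetic open reading frame of roughly 2.6 kb, ChemoB-NAD, driven by the CMV immediate-early enhancer/promoter and terminated by the bovine growth hormone polyadenylation signal; a T7 promoter lies just upstream of the coding region. The feature table shows a three-part fusion: the blue fluorescent protein EBFP2, a fragment of the NAD-dependent DNA ligase LigA from Thermus thermophilus, and HaloTag, the modified dehalogenase that covalently binds chloroalkane ligands. The record lists engineered substitutions in EBFP2 (N39Y, A206K, T225R) and in HaloTag7 (L271E). The architecture and the associated work on multicolor biosensors with large dynamic ranges suggest a chemogenetic sensor in which the ligase fragment acts as the NAD-binding domain, modulating the optical readout between EBFP2 and a fluorophore-labelled HaloTag, although the record does not spell out the mechanism. The stated purpose is CMV-driven overexpression of this sensor in mammalian cell lines.
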