Addgene plasmid #193824: pCDNA5/FRT-ChemoB-NAD
Purpose: CMV overexpression of ChemoB-NAD in mammalian cell lines
Depositing lab: Julien Hiblot. Depositing organization: Max Planck Institute for Medical Research. Publication: A general method for the development of multicolor biosensors with large dynamic ranges. Hellweg L, Edenhofer A, Barck L, Huppertz MC, Frei MS, Tarnawski M, Bergner A, Koch B, Johnsson K, Hiblot J. Nat Chem Biol. 2023 Jun 8. doi: 10.1038/s41589-023-01350-1. PubMed 37291200.
Backbone
  Vector backbone: pcDNA5/FRT
  Backbone size w/o insert (bp): 5000
  Vector type: Mammalian Expression
  Selectable markers: Hygromycin
Growth in bacteria
  Bacterial resistance: Ampicillin, 100 μg/mL
  Growth temperature: 37°C
  Growth strain: DH5alpha
  Copy number: High Copy
Gene/Insert
  Gene/Insert name: ChemoB-NAD
  Species: Synthetic
  Insert size (bp): 2600
  Mutation: EBFP2:N39Y, A206K, T225R; HT7: L271E
  Promoter: CMV
  Cloning method: Gibson Cloning
Terms and licenses: Academic/Nonprofit Terms; Industry Terms: Not Available to Industry
How to cite: pCDNA5/FRT-ChemoB-NAD was a gift from Julien Hiblot (Addgene plasmid # 193824 ; http://n2t.net/addgene:193824 ; RRID:Addgene_193824)
